Addgene plasmid #139161: pSBBi-RP TCS1
Purpose: SB-transposon with constitutive bi-directional promoter. One side contains tea caffeine synthase 1 (TCS1) from Camellia sinensis; the other side contains RFP and puromycin resistance genes.
Depositing lab: Neal Devaraj. Depositing organization: University of California, San Diego (UCSD).
Backbone
  Vector backbone: pSBBi-RP
  Total vector size (bp): 7521
  Vector type: Mammalian Expression ; Transposon
  Selectable markers: Puromycin
Growth in bacteria
  Bacterial resistance: Ampicillin, 100 μg/mL
  Growth temperature: 37°C
  Growth strain: NEB Stable
  Copy number: High Copy
Gene/Insert
  Gene/Insert name: Caffeine Synthase 1 [Camellia sinensis] (alt names: TCS1; Tea Caffeine Synthase 1)
  Species: Camellia sinensis
  Insert size (bp): 1110
  GenBank ID: BAB12278.1
  Promoter: EF1α
  Cloning method: Restriction Enzyme; 5′ cloning site SfiI (not destroyed); 3′ cloning site SfiI (not destroyed)
  Sequencing primers: 5′ TCAAGCCTCAGACAGTGGTTC; 3′ TAGAAGGCACAGTCGAGG
Terms and licenses: Academic/Nonprofit Terms; Industry Terms: Not Available to Industry
Depositor comments: SB-transposon with constitutive bi-directional promoter. One side contains Camellia sinensis caffeine synthase 1; the other side contains RFP and puromycin resistance genes.
How to cite: pSBBi-RP TCS1 was a gift from Neal Devaraj (Addgene plasmid # 139161 ; http://n2t.net/addgene:139161 ; RRID:Addgene_139161)
