[The description below was written by a language model from this plasmid's Addgene catalogue record and pLannotate feature annotations shown in this document.]
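Description:
pSBBi-RP TCS1 is a Sleeping Beauty transposon plasmid for stable, constitutive expression in mammalian cells, built on the pSBBi-RP backbone (about 7.5 kb). In bacteria it is maintained through a high-copy ColE1/pUC-type origin and selected with ampicillin via the bla gene and its promoter. Short fragments of an M13 origin and the pBR322 bom region are also detected in the backbone. The automated feature table does not annotate the transposon inverted repeats, although the catalogue entry describes the construct as an SB transposon, so those elements are presumably present but unlabelled.

The payload is organised around a bidirectional constitutive promoter region. In one direction, the human EF-1α promoter drives the roughly 1.1 kb coding sequence of tea caffeine synthase 1 (TCS1) from Camellia sinensis, inserted between two retained SfiI sites and terminated by the bovine growth hormone polyadenylation signal. On the opposite strand, a divergent cassette encodes the red/orange fluorescent protein dTomato (the "RFP" of the record) followed by puromycin N-acetyltransferase, ending in β-globin-derived sequence and the rabbit β-globin poly(A) signal. The promoter element driving this reverse cassette and the linker joining dTomato to PuroR are not annotated in the table.

Transposon vectors of this kind are generally delivered together with a source of Sleeping Beauty transposase, which integrates the cassette into the host genome. Integrants can then be enriched with puromycin and tracked by red fluorescence. The resulting cell lines constitutively express the plant caffeine synthase, a methyltransferase that acts in caffeine biosynthesis. The record does not describe the downstream application further.
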