Features (pLannotate 1.2.2; 13 found; start..end, strand, type, name):
      1..31      +  rep_origin     M13 ori (fragment): M13 bacteriophage origin of replication; arrow indicates direction of (+) strand synthesis
     32..82      -  misc_feature   bom (fragment): basis of mobility region from pBR322
    109..213     +  promoter       AmpR promoter: bla
    214..1074    +  CDS            AmpR: β-lactamase; bla; confers resistance to ampicillin, carbenicillin, and related antibiotics
   1245..1833    +  rep_origin     ori: high-copy-number ColE1/pMB1/pBR322/pUC origin of replication
   2396..2451    -  polyA_signal   β-globin poly(A) signal: rabbit β-globin polyadenylation signal (Gil and Proudfoot, 1987)
   2522..2602    -  CDS            HBB (fragment): HBB_PONPY - Experimental evidence at transcript level: Swiss-Prot protein existence level 2. Involved in oxygen transport from the lung to the various peripheral tissues. From Pongo pygmaeus (Bornean orangutan).
   2616..3215    -  CDS            PuroR: puromycin N-acetyltransferase; pac from Streptomyces alboniger; confers resistance to puromycin
   3282..3983    -  CDS            dTomato: dTomato is a basic (constitutively fluorescent) orange fluorescent protein published in 2004, derived from Discosoma sp.. It is reported to be a somewhat slowly-maturing dimer with low acid sensitivity.
   4616..5797    +  promoter       EF-1α promoter: strong constitutive promoter for human elongation factor EF-1α
   5829..6935    +  CDS            TCS1: TCS1_CAMSI - Also known as TCS1A From Camellia sinensis (Tea).
   6995..7219    +  polyA_signal   bGH poly(A) signal: bovine growth hormone polyadenylation signal
   7223..7244    +  promoter       SV40 promoter (fragment): SV40 enhancer and early promoter
>Addgene plasmid #139161 | pSBBi-RP TCS1 | addgene full sequence | sequence record 309127 | Addgene NGS Result
AATTTTAACAAAATATTAACGCTTACAATTTCCTGATGCGGTATTTTCTCCTTACGCATCTGTGCGGTAT
TTCACACCGCATCAGGTGGCACTTTTCGGGGAAATGTGCGCGGAACCCCTATTTGTTTATTTTTCTAAAT
ACATTCAAATATGTATCCGCTCATGAGACAATAACCCTGATAAATGCTTCAATAATATTGAAAAAGGAAG
AGTATGAGTATTCAACATTTCCGTGTCGCCCTTATTCCCTTTTTTGCGGCATTTTGCCTTCCTGTTTTTG
CTCACCCAGAAACGCTGGTGAAAGTAAAAGATGCTGAAGATCAGTTGGGTGCACGAGTGGGTTACATCGA
ACTGGATCTCAACAGCGGTAAGATCCTTGAGAGTTTTCGCCCCGAAGAACGTTTTCCAATGATGAGCACT
TTTAAAGTTCTGCTATGTGGCGCGGTATTATCCCGTATTGACGCCGGGCAAGAGCAACTCGGTCGCCGCA
TACACTATTCTCAGAATGACTTGGTTGAGTACTCACCAGTCACAGAAAAGCATCTTACGGATGGCATGAC
AGTAAGAGAATTATGCAGTGCTGCCATAACCATGAGTGATAACACTGCGGCCAACTTACTTCTGACAACG
ATCGGAGGACCGAAGGAGCTAACCGCTTTTTTGCACAACATGGGGGATCATGTAACTCGCCTTGATCGTT
GGGAACCGGAGCTGAATGAAGCCATACCAAACGACGAGCGTGACACCACGATGCCTGTAGCAATGGCAAC
AACGTTGCGCAAACTATTAACTGGCGAACTACTTACTCTAGCTTCCCGGCAACAATTAATAGACTGGATG
GAGGCGGATAAAGTTGCAGGACCACTTCTGCGCTCGGCCCTTCCGGCTGGCTGGTTTATTGCTGATAAAT
CTGGAGCCGGTGAGCGTGGGTCTCGCGGTATCATTGCAGCACTGGGGCCAGATGGTAAGCCCTCCCGTAT
CGTAGTTATCTACACGACGGGGAGTCAGGCAACTATGGATGAACGAAATAGACAGATCGCTGAGATAGGT
GCCTCACTGATTAAGCATTGGTAACTGTCAGACCAAGTTTACTCATATATACTTTAGATTGATTTAAAAC
TTCATTTTTAATTTAAAAGGATCTAGGTGAAGATCCTTTTTGATAATCTCATGACCAAAATCCCTTAACG
TGAGTTTTCGTTCCACTGAGCGTCAGACCCCGTAGAAAAGATCAAAGGATCTTCTTGAGATCCTTTTTTT
CTGCGCGTAATCTGCTGCTTGCAAACAAAAAAACCACCGCTACCAGCGGTGGTTTGTTTGCCGGATCAAG
AGCTACCAACTCTTTTTCCGAAGGTAACTGGCTTCAGCAGAGCGCAGATACCAAATACTGTTCTTCTAGT
GTAGCCGTAGTTAGGCCACCACTTCAAGAACTCTGTAGCACCGCCTACATACCTCGCTCTGCTAATCCTG
TTACCAGTGGCTGCTGCCAGTGGCGATAAGTCGTGTCTTACCGGGTTGGACTCAAGACGATAGTTACCGG
ATAAGGCGCAGCGGTCGGGCTGAACGGGGGGTTCGTGCACACAGCCCAGCTTGGAGCGAACGACCTACAC
CGAACTGAGATACCTACAGCGTGAGCTATGAGAAAGCGCCACGCTTCCCGAAGGGAGAAAGGCGGACAGG
TATCCGGTAAGCGGCAGGGTCGGAACAGGAGAGCGCACGAGGGAGCTTCCAGGGGGAAACGCCTGGTATC
TTTATAGTCCTGTCGGGTTTCGCCACCTCTGACTTGAGCGTCGATTTTTGTGATGCTCGTCAGGGGGGCG
GAGCCTATGGAAAAACGCCAGCAACGCGGCCTTTTTACGGTTCCTGGCCTTTTGCTGGCCTTTTGCTCAC
ATGTTCTTTCCTGCGTTATCCCCTGATTCTGTGGATAACCGTATTACCGCCTTTGAGTGAGCTGATACCG
CTCGCCGCAGCCGAACGACCGAGCGCAGCGAGTCAGTGAGCGAGGAAGCGGATCCCTATACAGTTGAAGT
CGGAAGTTTACATACACCTTAGCCAAATACATTTAAACTCACTTTTTCACAATTCCTGACATTTAATCCT
AGTAAAAATTCCCTGTCTTAGGTCAGTTAGGATCACCACTTTATTTTAAGAATGTGAAATATCAGAATAA
TAGTAGAGAGAATGATTCATTTCAGCTTTTATTTCTTTCATCACATTCCCAGTGGGTCAGAAGTTTACAT
ACACTCGACTCCTCTGCAGAATGCGGCGATGTTTCGGTAAGGGGTCCCGAGTAGCTAGTTCATGGCAGCC
AGCATATGGCATATGTTGCCAAACTCTAAACCAAATACTCATTCTGATGTTTTAAATGATTTGCCCTCCC
ATATGTCCTTCCGAGTGAGAGACACAAAAAATTCCAACACACTATTGCAATGAAAATAAATTTCCTTTAT
TAGCCAGAAGTCAGATGCTCAAGGGGCTTCATGATGTCCCCATAATTTTTGGCAGAGGGAAAAAGATCTC
AGTGGTATTTGTGAGCCAGGGCATTGGCCACACCAGCCACCACCTTCTGATAGGCAGCCTGCACCTGAGG
AGTGAATTCACGACAGGCCTTCGAATCAGGCACCGGGCTTGCGGGTCATGCACCAGGTGCGCGGTCCTTC
GGGCACCTCGACGTCGGCGGTGACGGTGAAGCCGAGCCGCTCGTAGAAGGGGAGGTTGCGGGGCGCGGAG
GTCTCCAGGAAGGCGGGCACCCCGGCGCGCTCGGCCGCCTCCACTCCGGGGAGCACGACGGCGCTGCCCA
GACCCTTGCCCTGGTGGTCGGGCGAGACGCCGACGGTGGCCAGGAACCACGCGGGCTCCTTGGGCCGGTG
CGGCGCCAGGAGGCCTTCCATCTGTTGCTGCGCGGCCAGCCGGGAACCGCTCAACTCGGCCATGCGCGGG
CCGATCTCGGCGAACACCGCCCCCGCTTCGACGCTCTCCGGCGTGGTCCAGACCGCCACCGCGGCGCCGT
CGTCCGCGACCCACACCTTGCCGATGTCGAGCCCGACGCGCGTGAGGAAGAGTTCTTGCAGCTCGGTGAC
CCGCTCGATGTGGCGGTCCGGATCGACGGTGTGGCGCGTGGCGGGGTAGTCGGCGAACGCGGCGGCGAGG
GTGCGTACGGCCCTGGGGACGTCGTCGCGGGTGGCGAGGCGCACCGTGGGCTTGTACTCGGTCATGGGGC
CAGGATTCTCCTCGACGTCACCAGCCTGCTTCAGCAGGCTGAAGTTAGTAGCTCCACTGCCCTTGTACAG
CTCGTCCATGCCGTACAGGAACAGGTGGTGGCGGCCCTCGGAGCGCTCGTACTGTTCCACGATGGTGTAG
TCCTCGTTGTGGGAGGTGATGTCCAGCTTGGTGTCCACGTAGTAGTAGCCGGGCAGTTGCACGGGCTTCT
TGGCCATGTAGATGGTCTTGAACTCCACCAGGTAGTGGCCGCCGTCCTTCAGCTTCAGGGCCTGGTGGAT
CTCGCCCTTCAGCACGCCGTCGCGGGGGTACAGGCGCTCGGTGGAGGCCTCCCAGCCCATTGTCTTCTTC
TGCATTACGGGGCCGTCGGGGGGGAAGTTGGTGCCGCGCATCTTCACCTTGTAGATCAGCGTGCCGTCCT
GCAGGGAGGAGTCCTGGGTCACGGTCACCAGACCGCCGTCCTCGAAGTTCATCACGCGCTCCCACTTGAA
GCCCTCGGGGAAGGACAGCTTCTTGTAATCGGGGATGTCGGCGGGGTGCTTCACGTACGCCTTGGAGCCG
TACATGAACTGGGGGGACAGGATGTCCCAGGCGAAGGGCAGGGGGCCGCCCTTGGTCACCTTCAGCTTGG
CGGTCTGGGTGCCCTCGTAGGGGCGGCCCTCGCCCTCGCCCTCGATCTCGAACTCATGGCCGTTCATGGA
GCCCTCCATGCGCACCTTGAAGCGCATGAACTCTTTGATGACCTCCTCGCCCTTGCTCAACATGGTGGCC
TCAGGTGCAGAGGTTTCTACAGGGAAAGAGAGAAAGGCTACAGTTAGTTTGCTGTGATGATGCTAAGTGC
CGAGGTCAGATGTCTATGGATTGTACACGGAATCCCAACGCAGGAACCAAAAAACACTCACCCAAAAAAA
TGGCGCTAAGGCCGAGAGAAAGGCGAAGTTCCGTCTACGGCTATATACCTTGAAACAGGGGCGGCAGAAG
TGACGCAACGCGGTTGCGCGGACGGCTTCCTGTGTTTTCATTGGTCGAAGCGTTCTGCGCGTGCGCAGAG
ATTCCCCAGGGAAGGCGGGCCCTCTTCCGAATGTCCAATCCGGACATTCTTCCGGTTGGACCTCCGCGGT
CAGCGCTGTGCCCGGCGAGAGATCACGTGGGGCGCGGAGGCGGTGCTGCTGGGGCACGGCCGTCCAGCCT
CGGCGGCCATATTTTTGAGGGGCTGTTCATCTCGTTCACACGCTCTGTCCGCCATGTTTGTGAGTGGAAG
CGCCATTACCCCTTCAAGCGACTGAAGGCTGCAGGGCCTCTGGTGGCCCGCATGGGGAGACCAGACCCGC
CAGGCCCGCCTTTCCGCACTCAGTCCGGGCTTACTTTATTTTGTGAGACAGGGTCTCGCCTAGAGGCTCC
GGTGCCCGTCAGTGGGCAGAGCGCACATCGCCCACAGTCCCCGAGAAGTTGGGGGGAGGGGTCGGCAATT
GAACCGGTGCCTAGAGAAGGTGGCGCGGGGTAAACTGGGAAAGTGATGTCGTGTACTGGCTCCGCCTTTT
TCCCGAGGGTGGGGGAGAACCGTATATAAGTGCAGTAGTCGCCGTGAACGTTCTTTTTCGCAACGGGTTT
GCCGCCAGAACACAGGTAAGTGCCGTGTGTGGTTCCCGCGGGCCTGGCCTCTTTACGGGTTATGGCCCTT
GCGTGCCTTGAATTACTTCCACGCCCCTGGCTGCAGTACGTGATTCTTGATCCCGAGCTTCGGGTTGGAA
GTGGGTGGGAGAGTTCGAGGCCTTGCGCTTAAGGAGCCCCTTCGCCTCGTGCTTGAGTTGAGGCCTGGCT
TGGGCGCTGGGGCCGCCGCGTGCGAATCTGGTGGCACCTTCGCGCCTGTCTCGCTGCTTTCGATAAGTCT
CTAGCCATTTAAAATTTTTGATGACCTGCTGCGACGCTTTTTTTCTGGCAAGATAGTCTTGTAAATGCGG
GCCAAGATCTGCACACTGGTATTTCGGTTTTTGGGGCCGCGGGCGGCGACGGGGCCCGTGCGTCCCAGCG
CACATGTTCGGCGAGGCGGGGCCTGCGAGCGCGGCCACCGAGAATCGGACGGGGGTAGTCTCAAGCTGGC
CGGCCTGCTCTGGTGCCTGGCCTCGCGCCGCCGTGTATCGCCCCGCCCTGGGCGGCAAGGCTGGCCCGGT
CGGCACCAGTTGCGTGAGCGGAAAGATGGCCGCTTCCCGGCCCTGCTGCAGGGAGCTCAAAATGGAGGAC
GCGGCGCTCGGGAGAGCGGGCGGGTGAGTCACCCACACAAAGGAAAAGGGCCTTTCCGTCCTCAGCCGTC
GCTTCATGTGACTCCACGGAGTACCGGGCGCCGTCCAGGCACCTCGATTAGTTCTCGAGCTTTTGGAGTA
CGTCGTCTTTAGGTTGGGGGGAGGGGTTTTATGCGATGGAGTTTCCCCATACTGAGTGGGTGGAGACTGA
AGTTAGGCCAGCTTGGCACTTGATGTAATTCTCCTTGGAATTTGCCCTTTTTGAGTTTGGATCTTGGTTC
ATTCTCAAGCCTCAGACAGTGGTTCAAAGTTTTTTTCTTCCATTTAAGGTGTCGTGAAAACTACCCCAAG
CTGGCCTCTGAGGCCACCATGGAGCTAGCTACTGCGGGGAAGGTGAACGAAGTGTTGTTCATGAACAGAG
GAGAAGGAGAAAGTAGTTATGCACAAAACTCTTCTTTCACGCAACAAGTGGCCTCAATGGCACAGCCAGC
GCTAGAAAATGCAGTTGAAACTCTCTTCTCCAGAGATTTCCACCTTCAAGCTCTTAACGCAGCGGACTTG
GGTTGTGCAGCGGGTCCAAACACATTCGCAGTGATTTCTACGATCAAGAGAATGATGGAAAAGAAATGCA
GGGAATTGAATTGCCAAACACTGGAACTTCAGGTTTACTTGAATGATCTTTTTGGAAATGATTTCAATAC
CCTCTTCAAAGGCCTGTCGTCTGAGGTTATTGGTAACAAATGTGAGGAAGTTCCGTGTTATGTGATGGGA
GTACCGGGGTCTTTCCATGGCCGGCTTTTTCCTCGTAACAGCTTACATTTAGTTCATTCCTCTTACAGTG
TTCATTGGCTTACTCAGGCACCAAAAGGACTCACAAGCAGAGAAGGCTTGGCATTAAACAAGGGGAAGAT
TTACATATCAAAGACAAGCCCTCCTGTTGTAAGAGAAGCCTACTTATCTCAATTTCATGAAGATTTCACA
ATGTTTCTCAATGCTAGATCCCAAGAGGTGGTTCCAAATGGTTGTATGGTGTTGATACTTCGTGGTAGGC
AATGTTCTGATCCTTCAGACATGCAGAGCTGCTTTACTTGGGAACTATTAGCTATGGCCATTGCTGAATT
GGTTTCACAGGGATTGATAGATGAAGATAAATTAGACACCTTCAATATACCCAGCTATTTTGCATCACTT
GAGGAAGTGAAAGATATAGTGGAGAGGGACGGATCATTCACAATTGATCATATAGAGGGGTTTGATCTTG
ATAGCGTAGAAATGCAGGAGAATGATAAATGGGTTAGAGGGGAAAAGTTTACCAAGGTTGTCAGGGCCTT
CACAGAGCCTATAATTTCAAACCAGTTTGGACCTGAAATCATGGACAAACTATATGACAAATTCACTCAC
ATTGTAGTTTCAGATTTGGAAGCAAAGCTACCGAAGACCACAAGTATCATCCTAGTGCTTTCCAAGATTG
ATGGATAGGGCCTGTCAGGCCAAGCTTGGGGATCAATTCTCTAGAGCTCGCTGATCAGCCTCGACTGTGC
CTTCTAGTTGCCAGCCATCTGTTGTTTGCCCCTCCCCCGTGCCTTCCTTGACCCTGGAAGGTGCCACTCC
CACTGTCCTTTCCTAATAAAATGAGGAAATTGCATCGCATTGTCTGAGTAGGTGTCATTCTATTCTGGGG
GGTGGGGTGGGGCAGGACAGCAAGGGGGAGGATTGGGAAGACAATAGCAGGCATGCTGGGGATGCGGTGG
GCTCTATGGCTTCTGAGGCGGAAAGAACCAGCTGGGCCTACTAGATAGCGGACCCCTTACCGAAACATCG
CCGCATTCTGCAGAGGAGTCGAACTTAGTGTATGTAAACTTCTGACCCACTGGAATTGTGATACAGTGAA
TTATAAGTGAAATAATCTGTCTGTAAACAATTGTTGGAAAAATGACTTGTGTCATGCACAAAGTAGATGT
CCTAACTGACTTGCCAAAACTATTGTTTGTTAACAAGAAATTTGTGGAGTAGTTGAAAAACGAGTTTTAA
TGACTCCAACTTAAGTGTATGTAAACTTCCGACTTCAACTGTATAGGGATCC
